>Addgene plasmid #215061 | mAzGreen-Cyclin D3-NeoR | addgene full sequence | sequence record 429313 | Addgene NGS Result
TAGTTATTAATAGTAATCAATTACGGGGTCATTAGTTCATAGCCCATATATGGAGTTCCGCGTTACATAA
CTTACGGTAAATGGCCCGCCTGGCTGACCGCCCAACGACCCCCGCCCATTGACGTCAATAATGACGTATG
TTCCCATAGTAACGCCAATAGGGACTTTCCATTGACGTCAATGGGTGGAGTATTTACGGTAAACTGCCCA
CTTGGCAGTACATCAAGTGTATCATATGCCAAGTACGCCCCCTATTGACGTCAATGACGGTAAATGGCCC
GCCTGGCATTATGCCCAGTACATGACCTTATGGGACTTTCCTACTTGGCAGTACATCTACGTATTAGTCA
TCGCTATTACCATGGTGATGCGGTTTTGGCAGTACATCAATGGGCGTGGATAGCGGTTTGACTCACGGGG
ATTTCCAAGTCTCCACCCCATTGACGTCAATGGGAGTTTGTTTTGGCACCAAAATCAACGGGACTTTCCA
AAATGTCGTAACAACTCCGCCCCATTGACGCAAATGGGCGGTAGGCGTGTACGGTGGGAGGTCTATATAA
GCAGAGCTGGTTTAGTGAACCGTCAGATCCGCTAGCGCTACCGGTCGCCACCATGGTGAGCGTGATCAAG
CCCGAGATGAAGATCAAGCTGTGCATGAGGGGCACCGTGAACGGCCACAACTTCGTGATCGAGGGCGAGG
GCAAGGGCAACCCCTACGAGGGCACCCAGATCCTGGACCTGAACGTGACCGAGGGCGCCCCCCTGCCCTT
CGCCTACGACATCCTGACCACCGTGTTCCAGTACGGCAACAGGGCCTTCACCAAGTACCCCGCCGACATC
CAGGACTACTTCAAGCAGACCTTCCCCGAGGGCTACCACTGGGAGAGGAGCATGACCTACGAGGACCAGG
GCATCTGCACCGCCACCAGCAACATCAGCATGAGGGGCGACTGCTTCTTCTACGACATCAGGTTCGACGG
CACCAACTTCCCCCCCAACGGCCCCGTGATGCAGAAGAAGACCCTGAAGTGGGAGCCCAGCACCGAGAAG
ATGTACGTGGAGGACGGCGTGCTGAAGGGCGACGTGAACATGAGGCTGCTGCTGGAGGGCGGCGGCCACT
ACAGGTGCGACTTCAAGACCACCTACAAGGCCAAGAAGGAGGTGAGGCTGCCCGACGCCCACAAGATCGA
CCACAGGATCGAGATCCTGAAGCACGACAAGGACTACAACAAGGTGAAGCTGTACGAGAACGCCGTGGCC
AGGTACTCCATGCTGCCCAGCCAGGCCAAGTCCGGACTCAGATCTCGAGCTCAAGCTTCGAATTCACCAG
AGCTGCTGTGTTGCGAAGGCACCCGGCACGCGCCCCGGGCCGGGCCGGACCCGCGGCTGCTGGGGGACCA
GCGTGTCCTGCAGAGCCTGCTCCGCCTGGAGGAGCGCTACGTACCCCGCGCCTCCTACTTCCAGTGCGTG
CAGCGGGAGATCAAGCCGCACATGCGGAAGATGCTGGCTTACTGGATGCTGGAGGTATGTGAGGAGCAGC
GCTGTGAGGAGGAAGTCTTCCCCCTGGCCATGAACTACCTGGATCGCTACCTGTCTTGCGTCCCCACCCG
AAAGGCGCAGTTGCAGCTCCTGGGTGCGGTCTGCATGCTGCTGGCCTCCAAGCTGCGCGAGACCACGCCC
CTGACCATCGAAAAACTGTGCATCTACACCGACCACGCTGTCTCTCCCCGCCAGTTGCGGGACTGGGAGG
TGCTGGTCCTAGGGAAGCTCAAGTGGGACCTGGCTGCTGTGATTGCACATGATTTCCTGGCCTTCATTCT
GCACCGGCTCTCTCTGCCCCGTGACCGACAGGCCTTGGTCAAAAAGCATGCCCAGACCTTTTTGGCCCTC
TGTGCTACAGATTATACCTTTGCCATGTACCCGCCATCCATGATCGCCACGGGCAGCATTGGGGCTGCAG
TGCAAGGCCTGGGTGCCTGCTCCATGTCCGGGGATGAGCTCACAGAGCTGCTGGCAGGGATCACTGGCAC
TGAAGTGGACTGCCTGCGGGCCTGTCAGGAGCAGATCGAAGCTGCACTCAGGGAGAGCCTCAGGGAAGCC
GCTCAGACCAGCTCCAGCCCAGCGCCCAAAGCCCCCCGGGGCTCCAGCAGCCAAGGGCCCAGCCAGACCA
GCACTCCTACAGATGTCACAGCCATACACCTGTAGGGATCCACCGGATCTAGATAACTGATCATAATCAG
CCATACCACATTTGTAGAGGTTTTACTTGCTTTAAAAAACCTCCCACACCTCCCCCTGAACCTGAAACAT
AAAATGAATGCAATTGTTGTTGTTAACTTGTTTATTGCAGCTTATAATGGTTACAAATAAAGCAATAGCA
TCACAAATTTCACAAATAAAGCATTTTTTTCACTGCATTCTAGTTGTGGTTTGTCCAAACTCATCAATGT
ATCTTAACGCGTAAATTGTAAGCGTTAATATTTTGTTAAAATTCGCGTTAAATTTTTGTTAAATCAGCTC
ATTTTTTAACCAATAGGCCGAAATCGGCAAAATCCCTTATAAATCAAAAGAATAGACCGAGATAGGGT
[37 nt withheld, positions 2589-2625]
AAAGAACGTGGACTCCAACGTCAAAGG
[49 nt withheld, positions 2653-2701]
T
[91 nt withheld, positions 2703-2793]
G
[124 nt withheld, positions 2795-2918]
CAGGTGGCACTTTTCGGGGAAATGTGCGCGGAACCCCTATTTGTTTATTTTTCTAAATACATTCAAATAT
GTATCCGCTCATGAGACAATAACCCTGATAAATGCTTCAATAATATTGAAAAAGGAAGAGTCCTGAGGCG
GAAAGAACCAGCTGTGGAATGTGTGTCAGTTAGGGTGTGGAAAGTCCCCAGGCTCCCCAGCAGGCAGAAG
TATGCAAAGCATGCATCTCAATTAGTCAGCAACCAGGTGTGGAAAGTCCCCAGGCTCCCCAGCAGGCAGA
AGTATGCAAAGCATGCATCTCAATTAGTCAGCAACCATAGTCCCGCCCCTAACTCCGCCCATCCCGCCCC
TAACTCCGCCCAGTTCCGCCCATTCTCCGCCCCATGGCTGACTAATTTTTTTTATTTATGCAGAGGCCGA
GGCCGCCTCGGCCTCTGAGCTATTCCAGAAGTAGTGAGGAGGCTTTTTTGGAGGCCTAGGCTTTTGCAAA
GATCGATCAAGAGACAGGATGAGGATCGTTTCGCATGATTGAACAAGATGGATTGCACGCAGGTTCTCCG
GCCGCTTGGGTGGAGAGGCTATTCGGCTATGACTGGGCACAACAGACAATCGGCTGCTCTGATGCCGCCG
TGTTCCGGCTGTCAGCGCAGGGGCGCCCGGTTCTTTTTGTCAAGACCGACCTGTCCGGTGCCCTGAATGA
ACTGCAAGACGAGGCAGCGCGGCTATCGTGGCTGGCCACGACGGGCGTTCCTTGCGCAGCTGTGCTCGAC
GTTGTCACTGAAGCGGGAAGGGACTGGCTGCTATTGGGCGAAGTGCCGGGGCAGGATCTCCTGTCATCTC
ACCTTGCTCCTGCCGAGAAAGTATCCATCATGGCTGATGCAATGCGGCGGCTGCATACGCTTGATCCGGC
TACCTGCCCATTCGACCACCAAGCGAAACATCGCATCGAGCGAGCACGTACTCGGATGGAAGCCGGTCTT
GTCGATCAGGATGATCTGGACGAAGAGCATCAGGGGCTCGCGCCAGCCGAACTGTTCGCCAGGCTCAAGG
CGAGCATGCCCGACGGCGAGGATCTCGTCGTGACCCATGGCGATGCCTGCTTGCCGAATATCATGGTGGA
AAATGGCCGCTTTTCTGGATTCATCGACTGTGGCCGGCTGGGTGTGGCGGACCGCTATCAGGACATAGCG
TTGGCTACCCGTGATATTGCTGAAGAGCTTGGCGGCGAATGGGCTGACCGCTTCCTCGTGCTTTACGGTA
TCGCCGCTCCCGATTCGCAGCGCATCGCCTTCTATCGCCTTCTTGACGAGTTCTTCTGAGCGGGACTCTG
GGGTTCGAAATGACCGACCAAGCGACGCCCAACCTGCCATCACGAGATTTCGATTCCACCGCCGCCTTCT
ATGAAAGGTTGGGCTTCGGAATCGTTTTCCGGGACGCCGGCTGGATGATCCTCCAGCGCGGGGATCTCAT
GCTGGAGTTCTTCGCCCACCCTAGGGGGAGGCTAACTGAAACACGGAAGGAGACAATACCGGAAGGAACC
CGCGCTATGACGGCAATAAAAAGACAGAATAAAACGCACGGTGTTGGGTCGTTTGTTCATAAACGCGGGG
TTCGGTCCCAGGGCTGGCACTCTGTCGATACCCCACCGAGACCCCATTGGGGCCAATACGCCCGCGTTTC
TTCCTTTTCCCCACCCCACCCCCCAAGTTCGGGTGAAGGCCCAGGGCTCGCAGCCAACGTCGGGGCGGCA
GGCCCTGCCATAGCCTCAGGTTACTCATATATACTTTAGATTGATTTAAAACTTCATTTTTAATTTAAAA
GGATCTAGGTGAAGATCCTTTTTGATAATCTCATGACCAAAATCCCTTAACGTGAGTTTTCGTTCCACTG
AGCGTCAGACCCCGTAGAAAAGATCAAAGGATCTTCTTGAGATCCTTTTTTTCTGCGCGTAATCTGCTGC
TTGCAAACAAAAAAACCACCGCTACCAGCGGTGGTTTGTTTGCCGGATCAAGAGCTACCAACTCTTTTTC
CGAAGGTAACTGGCTTCAGCAGAGCGCAGATACCAAATACTGTTCTTCTAGTGTAGCCGTAGTTAGGCCA
CCACTTCAAGAACTCTGTAGCACCGCCTACATACCTCGCTCTGCTAATCCTGTTACCAGTGGCTGCTGCC
AGTGGCGATAAGTCGTGTCTTACCGGGTTGGACTCAAGACGATAGTTACCGGATAAGGCGCAGCGGTCGG
GCTGAACGGGGGGTTCGTGCACACAGCCCAGCTTGGAGCGAACGACCTACACCGAACTGAGATACCTACA
GCGTGAGCTATGAGAAAGCGCCACGCTTCCCGAAGGGAGAAAGGCGGACAGGTATCCGGTAAGCGGCAGG
GTCGGAACAGGAGAGCGCACGAGGGAGCTTCCAGGGGGAAACGCCTGGTATCTTTATAGTCCTGTCGGGT
TTCGCCACCTCTGACTTGAGCGTCGATTTTTGTGATGCTCGTCAGGGGGGCGGAGCCTATGGAAAAACGC
CAGCAACGCGGCCTTTTTACGGTTCCTGGCCTTTTGCTGGCCTTTTGCTCACATGTTCTTTCCTGCGTTA
TCCCCTGATTCTGTGGATAACCGTATTACCGCCATGCAT
Features (pLannotate 1.2.2; 15 found; start..end, strand, type, name):
     61..364     +  enhancer       CMV enhancer: human cytomegalovirus immediate early enhancer
    365..568     +  promoter       CMV promoter: human cytomegalovirus (CMV) immediate early promoter
    613..1291    +  CDS            hmAzami-Green (fragment): humanized monomeric Azami-Green fluorescent protein mammalian codon-optimized
   1291..1325    +  misc_feature   MCS (fragment): multiple cloning site
   1330..2202    +  CDS            CCND3: CCND3_HUMAN - Experimental evidence at protein level: Swiss-Prot protein existence level 1. Regulatory component of the cyclin D3-CDK4 (DC) complex that phosphorylates and inhibits members of the retinoblastoma (RB) protein family including RB1 and regulates the cell-cycle during G(1)/S transition. Phosphorylation of RB1 allows dissociation of the transcription factor E2F from the RB/E2F complex and the subsequent transcription of E2F target genes which are responsible for the progression through the G(1) phase. Hypophosphorylates RB1 in early G(1) phase. Cyclin D-CDK4 complexes are major inte
   2228..2312    +  CDS            large T antigen (fragment): large T antigen from SV40 (simian virus 40)
   2335..2456    +  polyA_signal   SV40 poly(A) signal: SV40 polyadenylation signal
   2490..2918    -  rep_origin     f1 ori (sequence partly withheld): f1 bacteriophage origin of replication; arrow indicates direction of (+) strand synthesis
   2945..3049    +  promoter       AmpR promoter: bla
   3051..3408    +  promoter       SV40 promoter: SV40 enhancer and early promoter
   3443..4237    +  CDS            NeoR/KanR: aminoglycoside phosphotransferase from Tn5; aph(3')-II (or nptII); confers resistance to neomycin, kanamycin, and G418 (Geneticin®)
   4258..4410    +  CDS            ble (fragment): BLE_KLEPN - Experimental evidence at protein level: Swiss-Prot protein existence level 1. Binding protein with a strong affinity to the bleomycin family of antibiotics. Binds to CL990; an antimitotic-antibiotic compound. From Klebsiella pneumoniae.
   4469..4516    +  polyA_signal   HSV TK poly(A) signal: herpes simplex virus thymidine kinase polyadenylation signal (Cole and Stacy, 1985)
   4607..4623    -  polyA_signal   bGH poly(A) signal (fragment): bovine growth hormone polyadenylation signal
   4845..5433    +  rep_origin     ori: high-copy-number ColE1/pMB1/pBR322/pUC origin of replication
