[The description below was written by a language model from this plasmid's Addgene catalogue record and pLannotate feature annotations shown in this document.]
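Description:
mAzGreen-Cyclin D3-NeoR is a 5,547 nt mammalian expression plasmid built on the mAzamiGreen backbone, a C1-style fluorescent-protein fusion vector. It is maintained in E. coli at high copy through a ColE1/pUC-type origin and also carries an f1 phage origin. A single Tn5 aminoglycoside phosphotransferase gene (NeoR/KanR) provides selection in both hosts. A bacterial bla-type promoter placed immediately upstream of the SV40 enhancer/early promoter drives the gene in bacteria, giving kanamycin resistance, while the SV40 promoter drives it in mammalian cells, giving G418 resistance. The HSV thymidine kinase polyadenylation signal terminates this cassette.

The payload is human CCND3, encoding cyclin D3, fused at its N terminus to a humanized, codon-optimized monomeric Azami-Green fluorescent protein. The two coding regions are joined by a short remnant of the multiple cloning site. Expression is controlled by the human cytomegalovirus immediate early enhancer and promoter, and the transcript ends at an SV40 polyadenylation signal. The short annotated matches to SV40 large T antigen, ble and the bGH poly(A) signal are fragments, most likely incidental hits to backbone sequence rather than functional elements. The cloning method is not recorded.

Cyclin D3 is the regulatory partner of CDK4 in the complex that phosphorylates retinoblastoma family proteins and governs G1/S progression. The construct produces a green fluorescent version of this cyclin in mammalian cells, transiently or after G418 selection of stable lines. A tagged cyclin of this type is suited to following the protein's abundance and localization. The plasmid was deposited with a study of a CDK-independent role for D-type cyclins in regulating DNA mismatch repair.
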