Addgene plasmid #215061: mAzGreen-Cyclin D3-NeoR
Purpose: Expresses mAzGreen-Cyclin D3 in mammalian cells.
Depositing lab: Michele Pagano. Depositing organization: NYU Grossman School of Medicine. Publication: CDK-independent role of D-type cyclins in regulating DNA mismatch repair. Rona G, Miwatani-Minter B, Zhang Q, Goldberg HV, Kerzhnerman MA, Howard JB, Simoneschi D, Lane E, Hobbs JW, Sassani E, Wang AA, Keegan S, Laverty DJ, Piett CG, Pongor LS, Xu ML, Andrade J, Thomas A, Sicinski P, Askenazi M, Ueberheide B, Fenyo D, Nagel ZD, Pagano M. Mol Cell. 2024 Feb 29:S1097-2765(24)00129-1. doi: 10.1016/j.molcel.2024.02.010. PubMed 38458201.
Backbone
  Vector backbone: mAzamiGreen (Plasmid #54797)
  Vector type: Mammalian Expression
  Selectable markers: Neomycin (select with G418)
Growth in bacteria
  Bacterial resistance: Kanamycin, 50 μg/mL
  Growth temperature: 37°C
  Growth strain: DH5alpha
  Copy number: High Copy
Gene/Insert
  Gene/Insert name: CCND3
  Species: H. sapiens (human)
  Entrez Gene: CCND3
  Promoter: CMV
  Tag / fusion protein: mAzGreen (N terminal on insert)
  Cloning method: Unknown
  Sequencing primers: 5′ CMV; 3′ SV40pA
Terms and licenses: Academic/Nonprofit Terms; Industry Terms: Not Available to Industry
How to cite: mAzGreen-Cyclin D3-NeoR was a gift from Michele Pagano (Addgene plasmid # 215061 ; http://n2t.net/addgene:215061 ; RRID:Addgene_215061)
